>Addgene plasmid #112642 | pHES944 | depositor full sequence | sequence record 212181 | pHES944 sequence 9333 bps
GGCCGGCCATTTAAATGTTTAAACGGCCACGCTGGCCATATTTCTACCAATCTCTCAACACTGAGTAATG
GTAGTTATAAGAAAGAGACCGAGTTAGGGACAGTTAGAGGCGGTGGAGATATTCCTTATGGCATGTCTGG
CGATGATAAAACTTTTCAAACGGCAGCCCCGATCTAAAAGAGCTGACAGGGAAATGGTCAGAAAAAGAAA
CGTGCACCCGCCCGTCTGGACGCGCCGCTCACCCGCACGGCAGAGACCAATCAGTAAAAATCAACGGTTA
ACGACATTACTATATATATAATATAGGAAGCATTTAATAGAACAGCATCGTAATATATGTGTACTTTGCA
GTTATGACGCCAGATGGCAGTAGTGGAAGATATTCTTTATTGAAAAATAGCTTGTCACCTTACGTACAAT
CTTGATCCGGAGCCCGTCGCTTTGAGAGAAATCAGAAGATTCCAAAAGTCTACTGAACTTTTGATCAGAA
AGTTGCCTTTCCAAAGACTAGTCAGAGAAATCGCCCAAGATTTCAAGACCGATCTAAGATTCCAATCCTC
TGCCATCGGTGCTCTACAGGAATCCGTTGAAGCTTACTTGGTCTCTTTGTTCGAAGACACCAACTTGGCC
GCTATCCACGCTAAGCGTGTTACCATCCAAAAGAAGGATATCAAGTTGGCTAGAAGATTGAGAGGTGAAA
GATCCTAAGCACACAGGGATTGTTGTACAATTACTTTTTATGATTTTAGATACACACAAATCTTTTCTAC
GATTACCTTTCATTTATTTTCGTTTCATGTTTTATTAATCATTCTTTTTGTATATTTCACATCGGGTGGG
GTTTTTATATTAAATTTTAATAACATAATCTTTTAAAGTTTCTACTTTCTATCCTGTATATTATTTCCAT
ATCTATATCTATATTTTCAAGCTTGTTCACATCCTTATCGGAATTGTTCCAGCGTTTTTGTACAGAAAAT
GATGTTATGGTAACGAGCTATATCAGACCTACTAGTCTTATAGAGCTGTACAGAGTCTTGGAAACATAAC
CAACACACCAACAAGATGTCATTTGATTCGTTACTCGACAAGAATGATAAGCTGGTAAAAGTTTGCGGGA
TTCAAACCGTCGAGGCTGCCGAAACTGCGCTTCAAGCAGGCGCTGATTTGATAGGGATCATATGTGTCCC
CAACAGGAAGCGGACTATCGAGAGCGCTGTGGCTCGTGAAATATCCAAATTGATTCACAAATCAGGTACT
ACAAAGCTGGTGGGGGTGTTCAGGAATCAATCTGTTGAGGACGTACATCGGCTTTCTGAGGAATATGACC
TTGACATAATCCAATTACATGGTGATGAATCATGGCCAGAGTACTATAACGTCATTAAGAAACCAATAAT
CAAAAGAGTCATATTCCCTAGAGATGTCGATGTTGTAACACAAGTGTGTCAAAGAAAACCCTTGGTATGT
CTACCATTGTTCGACTCCGAGGCAGGCGGTACAGGTGAAAAGCTGGACTGGTCCAGTATTTCCTCCTGGG
CAAGCGAACAGAATAACGTATTTTATATACTAGCGGGTGGACTAACTGCAGAAAACGTCATGGAGGCGGT
GGGGTTGCCTGGTGTAATTGGTGTTGACGTCTCAGGTGGTGTAGAGACTGACGGCGTCAAAGACAATGAC
AAGATAATTAAATATGTACAAAATGCAAAGAAACAATGAATTACGAAGAGAAGTCTCAATGAGGTTTTAC
AAACAATCCTATAATACATATATGCCACTTAGATATACTTTGAATACTGAATATACTGACTCATTATATT
CTTTAATTGTAGTTTCTCAAAAATATTCATACAGGTTAGCTATGAATTCATGCTATAATTTCCATTTTGT
TCATGTAAGATACACATAGGGATAAAATGTGATAACTAATCAGCGGTACCGGGCCCTTATATTGAATTTT
CAAAAATTCTTACTTTTTTTTTGGATGGACGCAAAGAAGTTTAATAATCATATTACATGGCATTACCACC
ATATACATATCCATATCTAATCTTACTTATATGTTGTGGAAATGTAAAGAGCCCCATTATCTTAGCCTAA
AAAAACCTTCTCTTTGGAACTTTCAGTAATACGCTTAACTGCTCATTGCTATATTGAAGTACGGATTAGA
AGCCGCCGAGCGGGCGACAGCCCTCCGACGGAAGACTCTCCTCCGTGCGTCCTCGTCTTCACCGGTCGCG
TTCCTGAAACGCAGATGTGCCTCGCGCCGCACTGCTCCGAACAATAAAGATTCTACAATACTAGCTTTTA
TGGTTATGAAGAGGAAAAATTGGCAGTAACCTGGCCCCACAAACCTTCAAATTAACGAATCAAATTAACA
ACCATAGGATGATAATGCGATTAGTTTTTTAGCCTTATTTCTGGGGTAATTAATCAGCGAAGCGATGATT
TTTGATCTATTAACAGATATATAAATGGAAAAGCTGCATAACCACTTTAACTAATACTTTCAACATTTTC
AGTTTGTATTACTTCTTATTCAAATGTCATAAAAGTATCAACAAAAAATTGTTAATATACCTCTATACTT
TAACGTCAAGGAGAAAAAACTATACTCGAGATGGTGGATAAAAATAGGACGTTGCATGAATTATCTTCCA
AAAATTTCAGCAGAACGCCGAATGGACTGATCTTTACCAATGATTTAAAGACAGTATATTCCATTTTTCT
AATTTGTTTGGATTTGAAAGAGAAAAAACATAGTAGTGACACTAAGTCTTTCTTATTAACTGCATTCACT
AAACATTTCCACTTCACTTTTACATATCAGGAAGCTATTAAAGCAATGGGACAATTGGAACTAAAAGTGG
ATATGAACACAACTTGTATTAACGTTTCATATAATATTAAACCTAGTTTGGCGCGCCACCTTCTTACATT
ATTTATGTCTTCTAAGCTACTACATACACCGCAGGACAGAACTCGTGGCGAGCCAAAAGAGAAAGTTCTT
TTCCAACCAACACCTAAGGGAGTTGCTGTTTTACAAAAGTATGTTAGAGATATTGGGTTGAAAACAATGC
CTGATATTCTTTTGTCATCGTTTAACTCCATGAAACTTTTCACTTTTGAGAGAAGCTCTGTCACGGATTC
AATCATCCATAGTGATTATTTGATCCATATTCTTTTCATTAAAATGATGGGCGCTAAGCCAAATGTTTGG
TCTCCAACAAACGCAGATGACCCATTACCTTGCCTATCTTCGTTGTTGGAATACACTAATAATGATGATA
CATTTACTTTTGAGAAATCTAAGCCAGAACAAGGATGGCAAGCTCAGATTGGAAACATCGATATAAATGA
CTTAGAAAGGGTATCGCCATTAGCTCATCGATTCTTTACAAATCCAGATTCTGAGTCGCACACGCAATAC
TACGTTTCGAATGCAGGTATTAGGTTGTTTGAAAATAAGACGTTTGGCACTTCCAAAAAAATCGTGATTA
AGTACACCTTTACAACAAAGGCTATATGGCAGTGGATAATGGACTGTACTGATATTATGCATGTTAAAGA
AGCGGTCTCGTTGGCAGCGTTATTTTTAAAAACGGGGTTGATTGTACCAGTTCTTTTACAACCATCACGC
ACTGACAAGAAAAAGTTTCAAATTAGCAGGTCCTCTTTTTTTACCTTGTCCAAGCGTGGTTGGGATTTGG
TTTCTTGGACAGGTTGTAAGAGCAATAATATTAGAGCACCAAATGGTAGCACCATAGACCTAGATTTCAC
ATTAAGGGGTCATATGACTGTTCGTGATGAAAAAAAGACATTGGATGATAGTGAAGGTTTTTCTCAAGAC
ATGCTTATCTCTTCGAGTAATTTAAATAAACTGGACTATGTGCTAACTGATCCAGGTATGAGATATTTAT
TCAGGCGCCATTTAGAAAAGGAACTTTGTGTAGAAAATTTGGATGTCTTCATTGAGATTAAGAGGTTTTT
GAAGAAAATGACAATTCTGAAAAAATTGATAGATTCTAAGCATTGTGATAAAAAATCTAATACCAGTACT
TCAAAAAACAATATCGTAAAAACGATTGATTCAGCTTTAATGAAACAGGCCAATGAGTGCCTTGAAATGG
CATATCACATTTATTCGTCCTATATCATGATAGGATCACCATATCAATTAAATATCCATCATAACTTGCG
TCAGAATATTTCTGACATCATGTTGCACCCTCATTCTCCATTATCGGAACACTTTCCTACTAATCTATAC
GATCCATCACCTGCATCCGCGGAATCAGCAGCTTCATCAATTAGCTCAACGGAGGCTGACACGTTAGGTG
AACCACCTGAAGTGAGTCTAAAACCTTCAAAAAATCTTTCAAATGAAAACTGTTCATTTAAGAAGCAAGG
ATTCAAACATCAGTTAAAGGAATATAAACCTGCCCCGTTAACTCTGGCAGAAACGCATTCGCCTAATGCA
TCAGTAGAAAATTCACATACAATTGTTCGTTATGGCATGGACAACACCCAAAATGATACCAAATCGGTTG
ATTCATTTCCAGCAACTTTGAAGGTCCTCAGGAAATTATATCCCCTCTTCGAGATCGTTAGCAATGAAAT
GTATAGACTGATGAATAACGATTCCTTTCAAAAATTTACCCAGTCAGACGTATACAAAGATGCTAGCGCT
TTAATAGAAATCCAAGAAAAGTGCTAATAAGGATCCACTAGTTCTAGACACCTGCAACATGCGTGAGTAA
ATAAGCGGCCGCCACCGCGGTGGAGCTCTAAGCAAATAGCTAAATTATATACGAATTAATATTATGATTA
AGTGTTTACGTGAGTGCGATATTTTTATTACTATCTTATACAGTTGTATATACTCTATAAAATGAGTTGT
CTATTAATTAACGCGATGAATGCTTTCTGGGTTTACCTCTCCAACAACTCTAGTTTACTTCTCAATACAT
TCAATTGTATTTGATTTGTCAATACTTCATCATTAATCAATTCTATAGTTTTGTTTTTCTCGTTTATTTC
CAAATTTAATGCATCAATTTTATTATTCAATTTGTCGTTGATTTTGGTTAATGATTTTATGGTTTGATCT
CTGGCATTGATTGTTTGTGTTAGTTTTTCATTATTGATAATTAAATTATTTAAGTTAGTTATCAACTCGG
TGTTTTCAAGTTTCAAGTTTTCAATTTCTTTAGAGTTTATTAGATTTGTCAAAGTTTCTGAATTGCTTGA
TTGGTCCTGTAGAAGAGTATTTGTTGTTGTGGATAATTGATTCAATTTTTGAGACAATTGCTGGAAGGCG
TTGAAATATCTAGCATCAATCTCATGGTTTTTTTCCCGAGAGTCTCGTAGATTCAATTGTTTTAATATAT
CTTGGGACCACTCTTGATTTGAACTCATGGAAATTAAACTGGGTGTTGTGTTGTGGTGTAATGATTGTAC
CCCCTTTGCTTATAATTGTGTGGTTCCGATGCTGACTTACTGGGTATTATATGTGTGCCCAATAGAAAGA
GAACAATTGACCCGGTTATTGCAAGGAAAATTTCAAGTCTTGTAAAAGCATATAAAAATAGTTCAGGCAC
TCCGAAATACTTGGTTGGCGTGTTTCGTAATCAACCTAAGGAGGATGTTTTGGCTCTGGTCAATGATTAC
GGCATTGATATCGTCCAACTGCATGGAGATGAGTCGTGGCGAGAATACCAAGAGTTCCTCGGTTTGCCAG
TTATTAAAAGACTCGTATTTCCAAAAGACTGCAACATACTACTCAGTGCAGCTTCACAGAAACCTCATTC
GTTTATTCCCTTGTTTGATTCAGAAGGCCGGCCATTTAAATGTTTAAACGGCCACGCTGGCCCAATTCGC
CCTATAGTGAGTCGTATTACAATTCACTGGCCGTCGTTTTACAACGTCGTGACTGGGAAAACCCTGGCGT
TACCCAACTTAATCGCCTTGCAGCACATCCCCCTTTCGCCAGCTGGCGTAATAGCGAAGAGGCCCGCACC
GATCGCCCTTCCCAACAGTTGCGCAGCCTGAATGGCGAATGG
[124 nt withheld, positions 6063-6186]
C
[91 nt withheld, positions 6188-6278]
A
[49 nt withheld, positions 6280-6328]
CCTTTGACGTTGGAGTCCACGTTCTTT
[37 nt withheld, positions 6356-6392]
ACCCTATCTCGGTCTATTCTTTTGATTTATAAGGGATTTTGCCGATTTCGGCCTATTGGTTAAAAAATGA
GCTGATTTAACAAAAATTTAACGCGAATTTTAACAAAATATTAACGCTTACAATTTCCTGATGCGGTATT
TTCTCCTTACGCATCTGTGCGGTATTTCACACCGCATAGGGTAATAACTGATATAATTAAATTGAAGCTC
TAATTTGTGAGTTTAGTATTAGGATCTCTACCCTTGGCGAAAAGTCCTCTGCCAACAATGATGATATCTG
ATCCACCACTTACAACTTCGTCGACGGTTCTGTACTGCTGACCCAATATGCGTATATATACCAATCTAAG
TCTGTGCTCCTTCCTTCGTTCTTCCTTCTGTTCGGAGATTACCGAATCAAAAAAATTTCAAGGAAACCGA
AATCAAAAAAAAGAATAAAAAAAAAATGATGAATTGAAAAGGTGGTATGGTGCACTCTCAGTACAATCTG
CTCTGATGCCGCATAGTTAAGCCAGCCCCGACACCCGCCAACACCCGCTGACGCGCCCTGACGGGCTTGT
CTGCTCCCGGCATCCGCTTACAGACAAGCTGTGACCGTCTCCGGGAGCTGCATGTGTCAGAGGTTTTCAC
CGTCATCACCGAAACGCGCGAGACGAAAGGGCCTCGTGATACGCCTATTTTTATAGGTTAATGTCATGAT
AATAATGGTTTCTTAGACGTCGGCGCGCCGAGGACGTCAGGTGGCACTTTTCGGGGAAATGTGCGCGGAA
CCCCTATTTGTTTATTTTTCTAAATACATTCAAATATGTATCCGCTCATGAGACAATAACCCTGATAAAT
GCTTCAATAATATTGAAAAAGGAAGAGTATGAGTATTCAACATTTCCGTGTCGCCCTTATTCCCTTTTTT
GCGGCATTTTGCCTTCCTGTTTTTGCTCACCCAGAAACGCTGGTGAAAGTAAAAGATGCTGAAGATCAGT
TGGGTGCACGAGTGGGTTACATCGAACTGGATCTCAACAGCGGTAAGATCCTTGAGAGTTTTCGCCCCGA
AGAACGTTTTCCAATGATGAGCACTTTTAAAGTTCTGCTATGTGGCGCGGTATTATCCCGTATTGACGCC
GGGCAAGAGCAACTCGGTCGCCGCATACACTATTCTCAGAATGACTTGGTTGAGTACTCACCAGTCACAG
AAAAGCATCTTACGGATGGCATGACAGTAAGAGAATTATGCAGTGCTGCCATAACCATGAGTGATAACAC
TGCGGCCAACTTACTTCTGACAACGATCGGAGGACCGAAGGAGCTAACCGCTTTTTTGCACAACATGGGG
GATCATGTAACTCGCCTTGATCGTTGGGAACCGGAGCTGAATGAAGCCATACCAAACGACGAGCGTGACA
CCACGATGCCTGTAGCAATGGCAACAACGTTGCGCAAACTATTAACTGGCGAACTACTTACTCTAGCTTC
CCGGCAACAATTAATAGACTGGATGGAGGCGGATAAAGTTGCAGGACCACTTCTGCGCTCGGCCCTTCCG
GCTGGCTGGTTTATTGCTGATAAATCTGGAGCCGGTGAGCGTGGGTCTCGCGGTATCATTGCAGCACTGG
GGCCAGATGGTAAGCCCTCCCGTATCGTAGTTATCTACACGACGGGGAGTCAGGCAACTATGGATGAACG
AAATAGACAGATCGCTGAGATAGGTGCCTCACTGATTAAGCATTGGTAACTGTCAGACCAAGTTTACTCA
TATATACTTTAGATTGATTTAAAACTTCATTTTTAATTTAAAAGGATCTAGGTGAAGATCCTTTTTGATA
ATCTCATGACCAAAATCCCTTAACGTGAGTTTTCGTTCCACTGAGCGTCAGACCCCGTAGAAAAGATCAA
AGGATCTTCTTGAGATCCTTTTTTTCTGCGCGTAATCTGCTGCTTGCAAACAAAAAAACCACCGCTACCA
GCGGTGGTTTGTTTGCCGGATCAAGAGCTACCAACTCTTTTTCCGAAGGTAACTGGCTTCAGCAGAGCGC
AGATACCAAATACTGTTCTTCTAGTGTAGCCGTAGTTAGGCCACCACTTCAAGAACTCTGTAGCACCGCC
TACATACCTCGCTCTGCTAATCCTGTTACCAGTGGCTGCTGCCAGTGGCGATAAGTCGTGTCTTACCGGG
TTGGACTCAAGACGATAGTTACCGGATAAGGCGCAGCGGTCGGGCTGAACGGGGGGTTCGTGCACACAGC
CCAGCTTGGAGCGAACGACCTACACCGAACTGAGATACCTACAGCGTGAGCTATGAGAAAGCGCCACGCT
TCCCGAAGGGAGAAAGGCGGACAGGTATCCGGTAAGCGGCAGGGTCGGAACAGGAGAGCGCACGAGGGAG
CTTCCAGGGGGAAACGCCTGGTATCTTTATAGTCCTGTCGGGTTTCGCCACCTCTGACTTGAGCGTCGAT
TTTTGTGATGCTCGTCAGGGGGGCGGAGCCTATGGAAAAACGCCAGCAACGCGGCCTTTTTACGGTTCCT
GGCCTTTTGCTGGCCTTTTGCTCACATGTTCTTTCCTGCGTTATCCCCTGATTCTGTGGATAACCGTATT
ACCGCCTTTGAGTGAGCTGATACCGCTCGCCGCAGCCGAACGACCGAGCGCAGCGAGTCAGTGAGCGAGG
AAGCGGAAGAGCGCCCAATACGCAAACCGCCTCTCCCCGCGCGTTGGCCGATTCATTAATGCAGCTGGCA
CGACAGGTTTCCCGACTGGAAAGCGGGCAGTGAGCGCAACGCAATTAATGTGAGTTAGCTCACTCATTAG
GCACCCCAGGCTTTACACTTTATGCTTCCGGCTCCTATGTTGTGTGGAATTGTGAGCGGATAACAATTTC
ACACAGGAAACAGCTATGACCATGATTACGCCAAGCTCGGAATTAACCCTCACTAAAGGGAACAAAAGCT
G
Features (pLannotate 1.2.2; 24 found; start..end, strand, type, name):
    280..433     +  promoter       TRP1 promoter (fragment): S. cerevisiae TRP1
    427..705     +  CDS            HHT1 (fragment): H3_KLULA - Experimental evidence at protein level: Swiss-Prot protein existence level 1. Core component of nucleosome. Nucleosomes wrap and compact DNA into chromatin, limiting DNA accessibility to the cellular machineries which require DNA as a template. Histones thereby play a central role in transcription regulation, DNA repair, DNA replication and chromosomal stability. DNA accessibility is regulated via a complex set of post-translational modifications of histones, also called histone code, and nucleosome remodeling. From Kluyveromyces lactis (strain ATCC 8585 / CBS 2359 / DSM 70799 / NBR
   1066..1716    +  CDS            TRP1: TRPF_CANGA - Protein inferred from homology: Swiss-Prot protein existence level 3. From Candida glabrata (strain ATCC 2001 / CBS 138 / JCM 3761 / NBRC 0622 / NRRL Y-65) (Yeast) (Torulopsis glabrata).
   1958..2610    +  promoter       GAL1,10 promoter: GAL1 and GAL10 genes of S. cerevisiae; divergent inducible promoter, regulated by Gal4
   2621..4714    +  CDS            SST2: SST2_YEAST - Experimental evidence at protein level: Swiss-Prot protein existence level 1. Desensitization to alpha-factor pheromone. Is involved in regulating the signaling pathway for responding to mating pheromone. From Saccharomyces cerevisiae (strain ATCC 204508 / S288c) (Baker's yeast).
   4721..4738    -  misc_feature   MCS (fragment): pBluescript multiple cloning site
   4764..4788    -  misc_feature   MCS (fragment): pBluescript multiple cloning site
   5484..5836    +  CDS            TRP1 (fragment): phosphoribosylanthranilate isomerase, required for tryptophan biosynthesis; S. cerevisiae TRP1; yeast auxotrophic marker
   5881..5899    -  promoter       T7 promoter: promoter for bacteriophage T7 RNA polymerase
   5902..6059    +  CDS            lacZα (fragment): LacZα fragment of β-galactosidase; lacZ fragment
   6063..6491    +  rep_origin     f1 ori (sequence partly withheld): f1 bacteriophage origin of replication; arrow indicates direction of (+) strand synthesis
   6519..6570    -  misc_feature   bom (fragment): basis of mobility region from pBR322
   6626..6718    -  CDS            URA3 (fragment): PYRF_YEAST - Experimental evidence at protein level: Swiss-Prot protein existence level 1. From Saccharomyces cerevisiae (strain ATCC 204508 / S288c) (Baker's yeast).
   6718..6850    -  promoter       URA3 promoter (fragment): S. cerevisiae URA3
   6858..6907    -  misc_feature   bom (fragment): basis of mobility region from pBR322
   7009..7044    -  CDS            rop (fragment): Rop protein, which maintains plasmids at low copy number; rop
   7156..7260    +  promoter       AmpR promoter: bla
   7261..8121    +  CDS            AmpR: β-lactamase; bla; confers resistance to ampicillin, carbenicillin, and related antibiotics
   8292..8880    +  rep_origin     ori: high-copy-number ColE1/pMB1/pBR322/pUC origin of replication
   9063..9155    +  CDS            lacI (fragment): lac repressor; lacI; The lac repressor binds to the lac operator to inhibit transcription in E. coli. This inhibition can be relieved by adding lactose or isopropyl-β-D-thiogalactopyranoside (IPTG).
   9168..9189    +  protein_bind   CAP binding site: CAP binding activates transcription in the presence of cAMP. E. coli catabolite activator protein
   9204..9234    +  promoter       lac promoter: promoter for the E. coli lac operon
   9242..9258    +  protein_bind   lac operator: The lac repressor binds to the lac operator to inhibit transcription in E. coli. This inhibition can be relieved by adding lactose or isopropyl-β-D-thiogalactopyranoside (IPTG). lac repressor encoded by lacI
   9303..9321    +  promoter       T3 promoter: promoter for bacteriophage T3 RNA polymerase
