>Addgene plasmid #112642 | pHES944 | addgene full sequence | sequence record 218861 | Addgene NGS Result
GGTACCGGGCCCTTATATTGAATTTTCAAAAATTCTTACTTTTTTTTTGGATGGACGCAAAGAAGTTTAA
TAATCATATTACATGGCATTACCACCATATACATATCCATATCTAATCTTACTTATATGTTGTGGAAATG
TAAAGAGCCCCATTATCTTAGCCTAAAAAAACCCTCTCTTTGGAACTTTCAGTAATACGCTTAACTGCTC
ATTGCTATATTGAAGTACGGATTAGAAGCCGCCGAGCGGGCGACAGCCCTCCGACGGAAGACTCTCCTCC
GTGCGTCCTCGTCTTCACCGGTCGCGTTCCTGAAACGCAGATGTGCCTCGCGCCGCACTGCTCCGAACAA
TAAAGATTCTACAATACTAGCTTTTATGGTTATGAAGAGGAAAAATTAGCAGTAACCTGGCCCCACAAAC
CTTCAAATTAACGAATCAAATTAACAACCATAGGATGATAATGCGATTAGTTTTTTAGCCTTATTTCTGG
GGTAATTAATCAGCGAAGCGATGATTTTTGATCTATTAACAGATATATAAATGGAAAAGCTGCATAACCA
CTTTAACTAATACTTTCAACATTTTCAGTTTGTATTACTTCTTATTCAAATGTCATAAAAGTATCAACAA
AAAATTGTTAATATACCTCTATACTTTAACGTCAAGGAGAAAAAACTATACTCGAGAATAAAATGGTGGA
TAAAAATAGGACGTTGCATGAATTATCTTCCAAAAATTTCAGCAGAACGCCGAATGGACTGATCTTTACC
AATGATTTAAAGACAGTATATTCCATTTTTCTAATTTGTTTGGATTTGAAAGAGAAAAAACATAGTAGTG
ACACTAAGTCTTTCTTATTAACTGCATTCACTAAACATTTCCACTTCACTTTTACATATCAGGAAGCTAT
TAAAGCAATGGGACAATTGGAACTAAAAGTGGATATGAACACAACTTGTATTAACGTTTCATATAATATT
AAACCTAGTTTGGCGCGCCACCTTCTTACATTATTTATGTCTTCTAAGCTACTACATACACCGCAGGACA
GAACTCGTGGCGAGCCAAAAGAGAAAGTTCTTTTCCAACCAACACCTAAGGGAGTTGCTGTTTTACAAAA
GTATGTTAGAGATATTGGGTTGAAAACAATGCCTGATATTCTTTTGTCATCGTTTAACTCCATGAAACTT
TTCACTTTTGAGAGAAGCTCTGTCACGGATTCAATCATCCATAGTGATTATTTGATCCATATTCTTTTCA
TTAAAATGATGGGCGCTAAGCCAAATGTTTGGTCTCCAACAAACGCAGATGACCCATTACCTTGCCTATC
TTCGTTGTTGGAATACACTAATAATGATGATACATTTACTTTTGAGAAATCTAAGCCAGAACAAGGATGG
CAAGCTCAGATTGGAAACATCGATATAAATGACTTAGAAAGGGTATCGCCATTAGCTCATCGATTCTTTA
CAAATCCAGATTCTGAGTCGCACACGCAATACTACGTTTCGAATGCAGGTATTAGGTTGTTTGAAAATAA
GACGTTTGGCACTTCCAAAAAAATCGTGATTAAGTACACCTTTACAACAAAGGCTATATGGCAGTGGATA
ATGGACTGTACTGATATTATGCATGTTAAAGAAGCGGTCTCGTTGGCAGCGTTATTTTTAAAAACGGGGT
TGATTGTACCAGTTCTTTTACAACCATCACGCACTGACAAGAAAAAGTTTCAAATTAGCAGGTCCTCTTT
TTTTACCTTGTCCAAGCGTGGTTGGGATTTGGTTTCTTGGACAGGTTGTAAGAGCAATAATATTAGAGCA
CCAAATGGTAGCACCATAGACCTAGATTTCACATTAAGGGGTCATATGACTGTTCGTGATGAAAAAAAGA
CATTGGATGATAGTGAAGGTTTTTCTCAAGACATGCTTATCTCTTCGAGTAATTTAAATAAACTGGACTA
TGTGCTAACTGATCCAGGTATGAGATATTTATTCAGGCGCCATTTAGAAAAGGAACTTTGTGTAGAAAAT
TTGGATGTCTTCATTGAGATTAAGAGGTTTTTGAAGAAAATGACAATTCTGAAAAAATTGATAGATTCTA
AGCATTGTGATAAAAAATCTAATACCAGTACTTCAAAAAACAATATCGTAAAAACGATTGATTCAGCTTT
AATGAAACAGGCCAATGAGTGCCTTGAAATGGCATATCACATTTATTCGTCCTATATCATGATAGGATCA
CCATATCAATTAAATATCCATCATAACTTGCGTCAGAATATTTCTGACATCATGTTGCACCCTCATTCTC
CATTATCGGAACACTTTCCTACTAATCTATACGATCCATCACCTGCATCCGCGGAATCAGCAGCTTCATC
AATTAGCTCAACGGAGGCTGACACGTTAGGTGAACCACCTGAAGTGAGTCTAAAACCTTCAAAAAATCTT
TCAAATGAAAACTGTTCATTTAAGAAGCAAGGATTCAAACATCAGTTAAAGGAATATAAACCTGCCCCGT
TAACTCTGGCAGAAACGCATTCGCCTAATGCATCAGTAGAAAATTCACATACAATTGTTCGTTATGGCAT
GGACAACACCCAAAATGATACCAAATCGGTTGATTCATTTCCAGCAACTTTGAAGGTCCTCAGGAAATTA
TATCCCCTCTTCGAGATCGTTAGCAATGAAATGTATAGACTGATGAATAACGATTCCTTTCAAAAATTTA
CCCAGTCAGACGTATACAAAGATGCTAGCGCTTTAATAGAAATCCAAGAAAAGTGCTAATAAGGATCCAC
TAGTTCTAGACACCTGCAACATGCGTGAGTAAATAAGCGGCCGCCACCGCGGTGGAGCTCTAAGCAAATA
GCTAAATTATATACGAATTAATATTATGATTAAGTGTTTACGTGAGTGCGATATTTTTATTACTATCTTA
TACAGTTGTATATACTCTATAAAATGAGTTGTCTATTAATTAACGCGATGAATGCTTTCTGGGTTTACCT
CTCCAACAACTCTAGTTTACTTCTCAATACATTCAATTGTATTTGATTTGTCAATACTTCATCATTAATC
AATTCTATAGTTTTGTTTTTCTCGTTTATTTCCAAATTTAATGCATCAATTTTATTATTCAATTTGTCGT
TGATTTTGGTTAATGATTTTATGGTTTGATCTCTGGCATTGATTGTTTGTGTTAGTTTTTCATTATTGAT
AATTAAATTATTTAAGTTAGTTATCAACTCGGTGTTTTCAAGTTTCAAGTTTTCAATTTCTTTAGAGTTT
ATTAGATTTGTCAAAGTTTCTGAATTGCTTGATTGGTCCTGTAGAAGAGTATTTGTTGTTGTGGATAATT
GATTCAATTTTTGAGACAATTGCTGGAAGGCGTTGAAATATCTAGCATCAATCTCATGGTTTTTTTCCCG
AGAGTCTCGTAGATTCAATTGTTTTAATATATCTTGGGACCACTCTTGATTTGAACTCATGGAAATTAAA
CTGGGTGTTGTGTTGTGGTGTAATGATTGTACCCCCTTTGCTTATAATTGTGTGGTTCCGATGCTGACTT
ACTGGGTATTATATGTGTGCCCAATAGAAAGAGAACAATTGACCCGGTTATTGCAAGGAAAATTTCAAGT
CTTGTAAAAGCATATAAAAATAGTTCAGGCACTCCGAAATACTTGGTTGGCGTGTTTCGTAATCAACCTA
AGGAGGATGTTTTGGCTCTGGTCAATGATTACGGCATTGATATCGTCCAACTGCATGGAGATGAGTCGTG
GCGAGAATACCAAGAGTTCCTCGGTTTGCCAGTTATTAAAAGACTCGTATTTCCAAAAGACTGCAACATA
CTACTCAGTGCAGCTTCACAGAAACCTCATTCGTTTATTCCCTTGTTTGATTCAGAAGGCCGGCCATTTA
AATGTTTAAACGGCCACGCTGGCCCCCTATAGTGAGTCGTATTACAATTCACTGGCCGTCGTTTTACAAC
GTCGTGACTGGGAAAACCCTGGCGTTACCCAACTTAATCGCCTTGCAGCACATCCCCCTTTCGCCAGCTG
GCGTAATAGCGAAGAGGCCCGCACCGATCGCCCTTCCCAACAGTTGCGCAGCCTGAATGGCGAATGG
[124 nt withheld, positions 4128-4251]
C
[91 nt withheld, positions 4253-4343]
A
[49 nt withheld, positions 4345-4393]
CCTTTGACGTTGGAGTCCACGTTCTTT
[37 nt withheld, positions 4421-4457]
ACCCTATCTCGGTCTATTCTTTTGATTTATAAGGGATTTTGCCGATTTCGGCCTATTGGTTAAAAAATGA
GCTGATTTAACAAAAATTTAACGCGAATTTTAACAAAATATTAACGCTTACAATTTCCTGATGCGGTATT
TTCTCCTTACGCATCTGTGCGGTATTTCACACCGCATAGGGTAATAACTGATATAATTAAATTGAAGCTC
TAATTTGTGAGTTTAGTATTAGGATCTCTACCCTTGGCGAAAAGTCCTCTGCCAACAATGATGATATCTG
ATCCACCACTTACAACTTCGTCGACGGTTCTGTACTGCTGACCCAATATGCGTATATATACCAATCTAAG
TCTGTGCTCCTTCCTTCGTTCTTCCTTCTGTTCGGAGATTACCGAATCAAAAAAATTTCAAGGAAACCGA
AATCAAAAAAAAGAATAAAAAAAAAATGATGAATTGAAAAGGTGGTATGGTGCACTCTCAGTACAATCTG
CTCTGATGCCGCATAGTTAAGCCAGCCCCGACACCCGCCAACACCCGCTGACGCGCCCTGACGGGCTTGT
CTGCTCCCGGCATCCGCTTACAGACAAGCTGTGACCGTCTCCGGGAGCTGCATGTGTCAGAGGTTTTCAC
CGTCATCACCGAAACGCGCGAGACGAAAGGGCCTCGTGATACGCCTATTTTTATAGGTTAATGTCATGAT
AATAATGGTTTCTTAGACGTCGGCGCGCCGAGGACGTCAGGTGGCACTTTTCGGGGAAATGTGCGCGGAA
CCCCTATTTGTTTATTTTTCTAAATACATTCAAATATGTATCCGCTCATGAGACAATAACCCTGATAAAT
GCTTCAATAATATTGAAAAAGGAAGAGTATGAGTATTCAACATTTCCGTGTCGCCCTTATTCCCTTTTTT
GCGGCATTTTGCCTTCCTGTTTTTGCTCACCCAGAAACGCTGGTGAAAGTAAAAGATGCTGAAGATCAGT
TGGGTGCACGAGTGGGTTACATCGAACTGGATCTCAACAGCGGTAAGATCCTTGAGAGTTTTCGCCCCGA
AGAACGTTTTCCAATGATGAGCACTTTTAAAGTTCTGCTATGTGGCGCGGTATTATCCCGTATTGACGCC
GGGCAAGAGCAACTCGGTCGCCGCATACACTATTCTCAGAATGACTTGGTTGAGTACTCACCAGTCACAG
AAAAGCATCTTACGGATGGCATGACAGTAAGAGAATTATGCAGTGCTGCCATAACCATGAGTGATAACAC
TGCGGCCAACTTACTTCTGACAACGATCGGAGGACCGAAGGAGCTAACCGCTTTTTTGCACAACATGGGG
GATCATGTAACTCGCCTTGATCGTTGGGAACCGGAGCTGAATGAAGCCATACCAAACGACGAGCGTGACA
CCACGATGCCTGTAGCAATGGCAACAACGTTGCGCAAACTATTAACTGGCGAACTACTTACTCTAGCTTC
CCGGCAACAATTAATAGACTGGATGGAGGCGGATAAAGTTGCAGGACCACTTCTGCGCTCGGCCCTTCCG
GCTGGCTGGTTTATTGCTGATAAATCTGGAGCCGGTGAGCGTGGGTCTCGCGGTATCATTGCAGCACTGG
GGCCAGATGGTAAGCCCTCCCGTATCGTAGTTATCTACACGACGGGGAGTCAGGCAACTATGGATGAACG
AAATAGACAGATCGCTGAGATAGGTGCCTCACTGATTAAGCATTGGTAACTGTCAGACCAAGTTTACTCA
TATATACTTTAGATTGATTTAAAACTTCATTTTTAATTTAAAAGGATCTAGGTGAAGATCCTTTTTGATA
ATCTCATGACCAAAATCCCTTAACGTGAGTTTTCGTTCCACTGAGCGTCAGACCCCGTAGAAAAGATCAA
AGGATCTTCTTGAGATCCTTTTTTTCTGCGCGTAATCTGCTGCTTGCAAACAAAAAAACCACCGCTACCA
GCGGTGGTTTGTTTGCCGGATCAAGAGCTACCAACTCTTTTTCCGAAGGTAACTGGCTTCAGCAGAGCGC
AGATACCAAATACTGTTCTTCTAGTGTAGCCGTAGTTAGGCCACCACTTCAAGAACTCTGTAGCACCGCC
TACATACCTCGCTCTGCTAATCCTGTTACCAGTGGCTGCTGCCAGTGGCGATAAGTCGTGTCTTACCGGG
TTGGACTCAAGACGATAGTTACCGGATAAGGCGCAGCGGTCGGGCTGAACGGGGGGTTCGTGCACACAGC
CCAGCTTGGAGCGAACGACCTACACCGAACTGAGATACCTACAGCGTGAGCTATGAGAAAGCGCCACGCT
TCCCGAAGGGAGAAAGGCGGACAGGTATCCGGTAAGCGGCAGGGTCGGAACAGGAGAGCGCACGAGGGAG
CTTCCAGGGGGAAACGCCTGGTATCTTTATAGTCCTGTCGGGTTTCGCCACCTCTGACTTGAGCGTCGAT
TTTTGTGATGCTCGTCAGGGGGGCGGAGCCTATGGAAAAACGCCAGCAACGCGGCCTTTTTACGGTTCCT
GGCCTTTTGCTGGCCTTTTGCTCACATGTTCTTTCCTGCGTTATCCCCTGATTCTGTGGATAACCGTATT
ACCGCCTTTGAGTGAGCTGATACCGCTCGCCGCAGCCGAACGACCGAGCGCAGCGAGTCAGTGAGCGAGG
AAGCGGAAGAGCGCCCAATACGCAAACCGCCTCTCCCCGCGCGTTGGCCGATTCATTAATGCAGCTGGCA
CGACAGGTTTCCCGACTGGAAAGCGGGCAGTGAGCGCAACGCAATTAATGTGAGTTAGCTCACTCATTAG
GCACCCCAGGCTTTACACTTTATGCTTCCGGCTCGTATGTTGTGTGGAATTGTGAGCGGATAACAATTTC
ACACAGGAAACAGCTATGACCATGATTACGCCAAGCTCGGAATTAACCCTCACTAAAGGGAACAAAAGCT
GGGCCGGCCATTTAAATGTTTAAACGGCCACGCTGGCCATATTTCTACCAATCTCTCAACACTGAGTAAT
GGTAGTTATAAGAAAGAGACCGAGTTAGGGACAGTTAGAGGCGGTGGAGATATTCCTTATGGCATGTCTG
GCGATGATAAAACTTTTCAAACGGCAGCCCCGATCTAAAAGAGCTGACAGGGAAATGGTCAGAAAAAGAA
ACGTGCACCCGCCCGTCTGGACGCGCCGCTCACCCGCACGGCAGAGACCAATCAGTAAAAATCAACGGTT
AACGACATTACTATATATATAATATAGGAAGCATTTAATAGAACAGCATCGTAATATATGTGTACTTTGC
AGTTATGACGCCAGATGGCAGTAGTGGAAGATATTCTTTATTGAAAAATAGCTTGTCACCTTACGTACAA
TCTTGATCCGGAGCCCGTCGCTTTGAGAGAAATCAGAAGATTCCAAAAGTCTACTGAACTTTTGATCAGA
AAGTTGCCTTTCCAAAGACTAGTCAGAGAAATCGCCCAAGATTTCAAGACCGATCTAAGATTCCAATCCT
CTGCCATCGGTGCTCTACAGGAATCCGTTGAAGCTTACTTGGTCTCTTTGTTCGAAGACACCAACTTGGC
CGCTATCCACGCTAAGCGTGTTACCATCCAAAAGAAGGATATCAAGTTGGCTAGAAGATTGAGAGGTGAA
AGATCCTAAGCACACAGGGATTGTTGTACAATTACTTTTTATGATTTTAGATACACACAAATCTTTTCTA
CGATTACCTTTCATTTATTTTCGTTTCATGTTTTATTAATCATTCTTTTTGTATATTTCACATCGGGTGG
GGTTTTTATATTAAATTTTAATAACATAATCTTTTAAAGTTTCTACTTTCTATCCTGTATATTATTTCCA
TATCTATATCTATATTTTCAAGCTTGTTCACATCCTTATCGGAATTGTTCCAGCGTTTTTGTACAGAAAA
TGATGTTATGGTAACGAGCTATATCAGACCTACTAGTCTTATAGAGCTGTACAGAGTCTTGGAAACATAA
CCAACACACCAACAAGATGTCATTTGATTCGTTACTCGACAAGAATGATAAGCTGGTAAAAGTTTGCGGG
ATTCAAACCGTCGAGGCTGCCGAAACTGCGCTTCAAGCAGGCGCTGATTTGATAGGGATCATATGTGTCC
CCAACAGGAAGCGGACTATCGAGAGCGCTGTGGCTCGTGAAATATCCAAATTGATTCACAAATCAGGTAC
TACAAAGCTGGTGGGGGTGTTCAGGAATCAATCTGTTGAGGACGTACATCGGCTTTCTGAGGAATATGAC
CTTGACATAATCCAATTACATGGTGATGAATCATGGCCAGAGTACTATAACGTCATTAAGAAACCAATAA
TCAAAAGAGTCATATTCCCTAGAGATGTCGATGTTGTAACACAAGTGTGTCAAAGAAAACCCTTGGTATG
TCTACCATTGTTCGACTCCGAGGCAGGCGGTACAGGTGAAAAGCTGGACTGGTCCAGTATTTCCTCCTGG
GCAAGCGAACAGAATAACGTATTTTATATACTAGCGGGTGGACTAACTGCAGAAAACGTCATGGAGGCGG
TGGGGTTGCCTGGTGTAATTGGTGTTGACGTCTCAGGTGGTGTAGAGACTGACGGCGTCAAAGACAATGA
CAAGATAATTAAATATGTACAAAATGCAAAGAAACAATGAATTACGAAGAGAAGTCTCAATGAGGTTTTA
CAAACAATCCTATAATACATATATGCCACTTAGATATACTTTGAATACTGAATATACTGACTCATTATAT
TCTTTAATTGTAGTTTCTCAAAAATATTCATACAGGTTAGCTATGAATTCATGCTATAATTTCCATTTTG
TTCATGTAAGATACACATAGGGATAAAATGTGATAACTAATCAGC
Features (pLannotate 1.2.2; 24 found; start..end, strand, type, name):
     24..676     +  promoter       GAL1,10 promoter: GAL1 and GAL10 genes of S. cerevisiae; divergent inducible promoter, regulated by Gal4
    693..2786    +  CDS            SST2: SST2_YEAST - Experimental evidence at protein level: Swiss-Prot protein existence level 1. Desensitization to alpha-factor pheromone. Is involved in regulating the signaling pathway for responding to mating pheromone. From Saccharomyces cerevisiae (strain ATCC 204508 / S288c) (Baker's yeast).
   2793..2810    -  misc_feature   MCS (fragment): pBluescript multiple cloning site
   2836..2860    -  misc_feature   MCS (fragment): pBluescript multiple cloning site
   3556..3908    +  CDS            TRP1 (fragment): phosphoribosylanthranilate isomerase, required for tryptophan biosynthesis; S. cerevisiae TRP1; yeast auxotrophic marker
   3946..3964    -  promoter       T7 promoter: promoter for bacteriophage T7 RNA polymerase
   3967..4124    +  CDS            lacZα (fragment): LacZα fragment of β-galactosidase; lacZ fragment
   4128..4556    +  rep_origin     f1 ori (sequence partly withheld): f1 bacteriophage origin of replication; arrow indicates direction of (+) strand synthesis
   4584..4635    -  misc_feature   bom (fragment): basis of mobility region from pBR322
   4691..4783    -  CDS            URA3 (fragment): PYRF_YEAST - Experimental evidence at protein level: Swiss-Prot protein existence level 1. From Saccharomyces cerevisiae (strain ATCC 204508 / S288c) (Baker's yeast).
   4783..4915    -  promoter       URA3 promoter (fragment): S. cerevisiae URA3
   4923..4972    -  misc_feature   bom (fragment): basis of mobility region from pBR322
   5074..5109    -  CDS            rop (fragment): Rop protein, which maintains plasmids at low copy number; rop
   5221..5325    +  promoter       AmpR promoter: bla
   5326..6186    +  CDS            AmpR: β-lactamase; bla; confers resistance to ampicillin, carbenicillin, and related antibiotics
   6357..6945    +  rep_origin     ori: high-copy-number ColE1/pMB1/pBR322/pUC origin of replication
   7128..7220    +  CDS            lacI (fragment): lac repressor; lacI; The lac repressor binds to the lac operator to inhibit transcription in E. coli. This inhibition can be relieved by adding lactose or isopropyl-β-D-thiogalactopyranoside (IPTG).
   7233..7254    +  protein_bind   CAP binding site: CAP binding activates transcription in the presence of cAMP. E. coli catabolite activator protein
   7269..7299    +  promoter       lac promoter: promoter for the E. coli lac operon
   7307..7323    +  protein_bind   lac operator: The lac repressor binds to the lac operator to inhibit transcription in E. coli. This inhibition can be relieved by adding lactose or isopropyl-β-D-thiogalactopyranoside (IPTG). lac repressor encoded by lacI
   7368..7386    +  promoter       T3 promoter: promoter for bacteriophage T3 RNA polymerase
   7678..7831    +  promoter       TRP1 promoter (fragment): S. cerevisiae TRP1
   7825..8103    +  CDS            HHT1 (fragment): H3_KLULA - Experimental evidence at protein level: Swiss-Prot protein existence level 1. Core component of nucleosome. Nucleosomes wrap and compact DNA into chromatin, limiting DNA accessibility to the cellular machineries which require DNA as a template. Histones thereby play a central role in transcription regulation, DNA repair, DNA replication and chromosomal stability. DNA accessibility is regulated via a complex set of post-translational modifications of histones, also called histone code, and nucleosome remodeling. From Kluyveromyces lactis (strain ATCC 8585 / CBS 2359 / DSM 70799 / NBR
   8464..9114    +  CDS            TRP1: TRPF_CANGA - Protein inferred from homology: Swiss-Prot protein existence level 3. From Candida glabrata (strain ATCC 2001 / CBS 138 / JCM 3761 / NBRC 0622 / NRRL Y-65) (Yeast) (Torulopsis glabrata).
