[The description below was written by a language model from this plasmid's Addgene catalogue record and pLannotate feature annotations shown in this document.]
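Description:
pHES944 is a yeast expression plasmid of about 9.3 kb, built on the pSV604 backbone, that places the Saccharomyces cerevisiae SST2 gene under the galactose-inducible GAL1 promoter. In E. coli it is maintained as a high-copy plasmid through a ColE1/pUC-type origin and selected with ampicillin via the β-lactamase gene. An f1 phage origin and remnants of a pBluescript-style cloning region (lac promoter/operator, lacZα fragment, T3 and T7 promoters, polylinker fragments) are also present. Short fragments of URA3, rop, bom and lacI appear to be backbone leftovers with no evident function.

The payload is the full SST2 coding sequence, inserted between XhoI and BamHI sites immediately downstream of the divergent GAL1,10 promoter region, which is regulated by Gal4. Expression is therefore controlled by the carbon source. Sst2 is the negative regulator of the mating pheromone response that mediates desensitization to alpha-factor. No epitope tag or reporter is annotated, and no terminator is called in the feature tables.

Yeast selection is by TRP1. The annotation shows a complete TRP1 coding sequence matching the Candida glabrata orthologue, flanked on either side of the cassette by fragments of the S. cerevisiae TRP1 promoter and coding sequence. No yeast replication origin (2μ or CEN/ARS) is annotated. This arrangement suggests an integrating design targeted to the TRP1 locus, although the record does not say so explicitly. The two sequence records, depositor and sequencing-derived, differ by one nucleotide in length and carry the same features in a different circular permutation. The associated work concerns feedback control dynamics, consistent with using the plasmid for tunable, inducible SST2 expression in pheromone pathway studies.
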