Addgene plasmid #112642: pHES944
Purpose: express SST2 from the GAL1 promoter
Depositing lab: Hana El-Samad. Depositing organization: University of California, San Francisco (UCSF). Publication: Real-Time Genetic Compensation Defines the Dynamic Demands of Feedback Control. Harrigan P, Madhani HD, El-Samad H. Cell. 2018 Oct 18;175(3):877-886.e10. doi: 10.1016/j.cell.2018.09.044. PubMed 30340045.
Backbone
  Vector backbone: pSV604
  Backbone size w/o insert (bp): 6600
  Total vector size (bp): 9300
  Vector type: Yeast Expression
  Selectable markers: TRP1
Growth in bacteria
  Bacterial resistance: Ampicillin, 100 μg/mL
  Growth temperature: 37°C
  Growth strain: DH5alpha
  Copy number: High Copy
Gene/Insert
  Gene/Insert name: SST2
  Species: S. cerevisiae (budding yeast)
  Promoter: GAL1
  Cloning method: Restriction Enzyme; 5′ cloning site XhoI (not destroyed); 3′ cloning site BamHI (not destroyed)
  Sequencing primers: 5′ GTAAGATACACATAGGGATAAAATGTG; 3′ ATC GCA CTC ACG TAA ACA CTT
Terms and licenses: Academic/Nonprofit Terms; Industry Terms: Not Available to Industry
How to cite: pHES944 was a gift from Hana El-Samad (Addgene plasmid # 112642 ; http://n2t.net/addgene:112642 ; RRID:Addgene_112642)
